>Addgene plasmid #58053 | tdTurboRFP-Cx32-7 | depositor partial sequence | sequence record 89189 | insert sequence
GTCAGATCCGCTAGCGCTACCGGACTCAGATCTCGAGCTCAAGCTTCGAATTCCCTCTGGGAAAGGGCAG
CAGCAGCCAGGTGTGGCAGTGACAGGGAGGTGTGAATGAGGCAGGATGAACTGGACAGGTTTGTACACCT
TGCTCAGTGGCGTGAACCGGCATTCTACTGCCATTGGCCGAGTATGGCTCTCGGTCATCTTCATCTTCAG
AATCATGGTGCTGGTGGTGGCTGCAGAGAGTGTGTGGGGTGATGAGAAATCTTCCTTCATCTGCAACACA
CTCCAGCCTGGCTGCAACAGCGTTTGCTATGACCAATTCTTCCCCATCTCCCATGTGCGGCTGTGGTCCC
TGCAGCTCATCCTAGTTTCCACCCCAGCTCTCCTCGTGGCCATGCACGTGGCTCACCAGCAACACATAGA
GAAGAAAATGCTACGGCTTGAGGGCCATGGGGACCCCCTACACCTGGAGGAGGTGAAGAGGCACAAGGTC
CACATCTCAGGGACACTGTGGTGGACCTATGTCATCAGCGTGGTGTTCCGGCTGTTGTTTGAGGCCGTCT
TCATGTATGTCTTTTATCTGCTCTACCCTGGCTATGCCATGGTGCGGCTGGTCAAGTGCGACGTCTACCC
CTGCCCCAACACAGTGGACTGCTTCGTGTCCCGCCCCACCGAGAAAACCGTCTTCACCGTCTTCATGCTA
GCTGCCTCTGGCATCTGCATCATCCTCAATGTGGCCGAGGTGGTGTACCTCATCATCCGGGCCTGTGCCC
GCCGAGCCCAGCGCCGCTCCAATCCACCTTCCCGCAAGGGCTCGGGCTTCGGCCACCGCCTCTCACCTGA
ATACAAGCAGAATGAGATCAACAAGCTGCTGAGTGAGCAGGATGGCTCCCTGAAAGACATACTGCGCCGC
AGCCCTGGCACCGGGGCTGGGCTGGCTGAAAAGAGCGACCGCTGCTCGGCCTGCGCGGATCCACCGGTCG
CCACCATGAGCGAGCTGATCAAGGAGAACATGCACATGAAGCTGTACATGGAGGGCACCGTGAACAACCA
CCACTTCAAGTGCACATCCGAGGGCGAAGGCAAGCCCTACGAGGGCACCCAGACCATGAAGATCAAGGTG
GTCGAGGGCGGCCCTCTCCCCTTCGCCTTCGACATCCTGGCTACCAGCTTCATGTACGGCAGCAAAGCCT
TCATCAACCACACCCAGGGCATCCCCGACTTCTTTAAGCAGTCCTTCCCTGAGGGCTTCACATGGGAGAG
AATCACCACATACGAAGACGGGGGCGTGCTGACCGCTACCCAGGACACCAGCTTCCAGAACGGCTGCATC
ATCTACAACGTCAAGATCAACGGGGTGAACTTCCCATCCAACGGCCCTGTGATGCAGAAGAAAACACGCG
GCTGGGAGGCCAACACCGAGATGCTGTACCCCGCTGACGGCGGCCTGAGAGGCCACAGCCAGATGGCCCT
GAAGCTCGTGGGCGGGGGCTACCTGCACTGCTCCTTCAAGACCACATACAGATCCAAGAAACCCGCTAAG
AACCTCAAGATGCCCGGCTTCCACTTCGTGGACCACAGACTGGAAAGAATCAAGGAGGCCGACAAAGAGA
CCTACGTCGAGCAGCACGAGATGGCTGTGGCCAAGTACTGCGACCTCCCTAGCAAACTGGGGCACAGAGG
GCATGGCACCGGCAGCACCGGCAGCGGCAGCTCCGGTACCGCCTCCTCCGAGGACAACAACATGGCCATG
AGCGAGCTGATCAAGGAGAACATGCACATGAAGCTGTACATGGAGGGCACCGTGAACAACCACCACTTCA
AGTGCACATCCGAGGGCGAAGGCAAGCCCTACGAGGGCACCCAGACCATGAAGATCAAGGTGGTCGAGGG
CGGCCCTCTCCCCTTCGCCTTCGACATCCTGGCTACCAGCTTCATGTACGGCAGCAAAGCCTTCATCAAC
CACACCCAGGGCATCCCCGACTTCTTTAAGCAGTCCTTCCCTGAGGGCTTCACATGGGAGAGAATCACCA
CATACGAAGACGGGGGCGTGCTGACCGCTACCCAGGACACCAGCTTCCAGAACGGCTGCATCATCTACAA
CGTCAAGATCAACGGGGTGAACTTCCCATCCAACGGCCCTGTGATGCAGAAGAAAACACGCGGCTGGGAG
GCCAACACCGAGATGCTGTACCCCGCTGACGGCGGCCTGAGAGGCCACAGCCAGATGGCCCTGAAGCTCG
TGGGCGGGGGCTACCTGCACTGCTCCTTCAAGACCACATACAGATCCAAGAAACCCGCTAAGAACCTCAA
GATGCCCGGCTTCCACTTCGTGGACCACAGACTGGAAAGAATCAAGGAGGCCGACAAAGAGACCTACGTC
GAGCAGCACGAGATGGCTGTGGCCAAGTACTGCGACCTCCCTAGCAAACTGGGGCACAGAGATGAATCCG
GACTCAGATCTTGAGCGGCCGCGACTCTAGATCATAATCAGCCATACCACATT
