[The description below was written by a language model from this plasmid's Addgene catalogue record.]
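Description:
tdTurboRFP-Cx32-7 is a mammalian expression plasmid that produces human connexin 32 (Cx32, encoded by GJB1) fused to the red fluorescent protein tdTurboRFP. It is built on a tdTurboRFP backbone of about 4.75 kb before insertion of the connexin sequence. The plasmid is maintained at high copy number in E. coli under kanamycin selection. A neomycin resistance marker allows G418 selection of transfected mammalian cells, so stable lines can be derived as well as transient expression. The record contains no feature table, so the origin of replication and the exact layout of the resistance cassette are not documented. The cloning method is listed as unknown.

Expression of the fusion is driven by the CMV promoter, a strong constitutive promoter in most mammalian cell types. The use of an SV40 polyA reverse sequencing primer suggests that an SV40 polyadenylation signal lies downstream of the cassette. tdTurboRFP is a tandem-dimer form of TurboRFP, in which two copies are joined into a single polypeptide so that the tag behaves as one unit rather than needing to pair with a second fusion molecule. The recorded excitation and emission maxima are 553 nm and 576 nm. The record does not state which end of Cx32 carries the fluorescent protein, and it does not explain the "7" in the name, which may refer to a linker length.

Connexin 32 assembles into the hemichannels that dock between neighbouring cells to form gap junctions, so the fusion serves as a localization marker for these structures. Its typical use is fluorescence imaging of gap junction plaques, and of connexin trafficking and distribution, in live or fixed mammalian cells.
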