Addgene plasmid #58053: tdTurboRFP-Cx32-7
Purpose: Localization: Gap Junctions, Excitation: 553, Emission: 576
Depositing lab: Michael Davidson. Depositing organization: Florida State University, Tallahassee.
Backbone
  Vector backbone: tdTurboRFP
  Backbone size w/o insert (bp): 4750
  Vector type: Mammalian Expression
  Selectable markers: Neomycin (select with G418)
Growth in bacteria
  Bacterial resistance: Kanamycin, 50 μg/mL
  Growth temperature: 37°C
  Growth strain: DH5alpha
  Copy number: High Copy
Gene/Insert
  Gene/Insert name: Cx32 (alt name: NM_001097642.2)
  Species: H. sapiens (human)
  Entrez Gene: GJB1 (a.k.a. CMTX, CMTX1, CX32)
  Promoter: CMV
  Tag / fusion protein: tdTurboRFP
  Cloning method: Unknown
  Sequencing primers: 5′ CMV-F; 3′ SV40pA-R
Terms and licenses: Academic/Nonprofit Terms; Industry Terms
Depositor comments: . Excitation = 553; Emission = 576
How to cite: tdTurboRFP-Cx32-7 was a gift from Michael Davidson (Addgene plasmid # 58053 ; http://n2t.net/addgene:58053 ; RRID:Addgene_58053)
